Addgene plasmid #200502: pKLV2.2-h7SKgRNA5(AAVS1)-hU6gRNA5(BbsI)-PGKpuroBFP-W
Purpose: Lentiviral vector expressing gRNA targeting human AAVS1
Depositing lab: Kosuke Yusa. Depositing organization: Kyoto University, Institute for Life and Medical Sciences. Publication: Canonical BAF complex regulates the oncogenic program in human T-cell acute lymphoblastic leukemia. Aoki K, Hyuga M, Tarumoto Y, Nishibuchi G, Ueda A, Ochi Y, Sugino S, Mikami T, Kobushi H, Kato I, Akahane K, Inukai T, Takaori-Kondo A, Takita J, Ogawa S, Yusa K. Blood. 2023 Nov 3:blood.2023020857. doi: 10.1182/blood.2023020857. PubMed 37922452.
Backbone
  Vector backbone: pKLV2.2-h7SKgRNA5(SapI)-hU6gRNA5(BbsI)-PGKpuroBFP-W
  Backbone manufacturer: addgene
  Backbone size w/o insert (bp): 9030
  Total vector size (bp): 9030
  Vector type: Lentiviral
  Selectable markers: Puromycin
Growth in bacteria
  Bacterial resistance: Ampicillin, 100 μg/mL
  Growth temperature: 37°C
  Growth strain: NEB Stable
  Copy number: Unknown
Gene/Insert
  Gene/Insert name: AAVS1
  gRNA/shRNA sequence: GTCCCTAGTGGCCCCACTG
  Species: H. sapiens (human)
  Entrez Gene: AAVS1 (a.k.a. AAV)
  Cloning method: Restriction Enzyme; 5′ cloning site SapI (destroyed during cloning); 3′ cloning site SapI (destroyed during cloning)
  Sequencing primers: 5′ ATGATATTTGCTATGCTGGTTAAAT
Terms and licenses: Academic/Nonprofit Terms; Industry Terms: Not Available to Industry
How to cite: pKLV2.2-h7SKgRNA5(AAVS1)-hU6gRNA5(BbsI)-PGKpuroBFP-W was a gift from Kosuke Yusa (Addgene plasmid # 200502 ; http://n2t.net/addgene:200502 ; RRID:Addgene_200502)
