[The description below was written by a language model from this plasmid's Addgene catalogue record and pLannotate feature annotations shown in this document.]
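Description:
pKLV2.2-h7SKgRNA5(AAVS1)-hU6gRNA5(BbsI)-PGKpuroBFP-W is a 9,030 bp HIV-1-based lentiviral transfer plasmid for dual guide RNA expression in mammalian cells. It is maintained in E. coli through a high-copy ColE1/pUC-type origin and an ampicillin resistance gene, and it also retains an f1 origin and lac/T7/T3 remnants from its cloning-vector ancestry. The viral portion begins with a CMV enhancer/promoter fused to a truncated 5' LTR, which drives genomic RNA production in packaging cells. This is followed by the Ψ packaging signal with a partial gag sequence, the RRE for Rev-dependent nuclear export, and the cPPT/CTS. The genome ends in a WPRE, a second truncated LTR and a bGH polyadenylation signal.

The payload consists of two Pol III guide cassettes for the Streptococcus pyogenes Cas9 system, each ending in an annotated tracrRNA-derived scaffold. According to the name and catalogue fields, the first cassette uses a human 7SK promoter. The feature table does not annotate this promoter, although the region upstream of the first scaffold is unannotated. This cassette carries a guide against the human AAVS1 locus, cloned into SapI sites that were destroyed in the process. The second cassette is driven by the human U6 promoter and, by name, retains a BbsI cloning site for inserting a guide of the user's choice.

Downstream, a mouse PGK promoter expresses puromycin N-acetyltransferase and TagBFP, allowing drug selection and blue-fluorescence tracking of transduced cells. The short gap between the two coding sequences suggests a linking element, but none is annotated. No Cas9 is encoded, so the nuclease must be supplied separately. The stated purpose is only lentiviral expression of an AAVS1-targeting guide. The layout would suit pairing that guide with a second one in dual-guide experiments, though the record does not say so.
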