Features (pLannotate 1.2.2; 29 found; start..end, strand, type, name):
     75..503     -  rep_origin     f1 ori (sequence partly withheld): f1 bacteriophage origin of replication; arrow indicates direction of (+) strand synthesis
    508..663     -  CDS            lacZα (fragment): LacZα fragment of β-galactosidase; lacZ fragment
    671..689     +  promoter       T7 promoter: promoter for bacteriophage T7 RNA polymerase
    703..1003    +  enhancer       CMV enhancer: human cytomegalovirus immediate early enhancer
   1004..1203    +  promoter       CMV promoter: human cytomegalovirus (CMV) immediate early promoter
   1221..1401    +  LTR            5' LTR (truncated): truncated 5' long terminal repeat (LTR) from HIV-1
   1448..1573    +  misc_feature   HIV-1 Ψ: packaging signal of human immunodeficiency virus type 1
   1557..1895    +  CDS            HIV-1 gag (fragment): gag protein from human immunodeficiency virus 1; gag
   2072..2305    +  misc_feature   RRE: The Rev response element (RRE) of HIV-1 allows for Rev-dependent mRNA export from the nucleus to the cytoplasm.
   2682..2782    +  CDS            Rev (fragment): human immunodeficiency virus 1 (HIV-1) Rev protein; rev; enhances nuclear export of unspliced and incompletely spliced viral mRNAs
   2832..2949    +  misc_feature   cPPT/CTS: central polypurine tract and central termination sequence of HIV-1
   3288..3355    +  misc_RNA       tracrRNA (fragment): trans-activating CRISPR RNA for the Streptococcus pyogenes CRISPR/Cas9 system
   3406..3646    +  promoter       U6 promoter: RNA polymerase III promoter for human U6 snRNA
   3691..3758    +  misc_RNA       tracrRNA (fragment): trans-activating CRISPR RNA for the Streptococcus pyogenes CRISPR/Cas9 system
   3781..4280    +  promoter       PGK promoter: mouse phosphoglycerate kinase 1 promoter
   4320..4916    +  CDS            PuroR (fragment): puromycin N-acetyltransferase; pac from Streptomyces; confers resistance to puromycin
   4989..5687    +  CDS            TagBFP: TagBFP is a basic (constitutively fluorescent) blue fluorescent protein published in 2008, derived from Entacmaea quadricolor. It is reported to be a very rapidly-maturing monomer with very low acid sensitivity.
   5699..6285    +  misc_feature   WPRE: woodchuck hepatitis virus posttranscriptional regulatory element
   6279..6425    +  CDS            nef (fragment): NEF_HV1LA - Experimental evidence at protein level: Swiss-Prot protein existence level 1. Extracellular Nef protein targets CD4(+) T-lymphocytes for apoptosis by interacting with CXCR4 surface receptors. From Human immunodeficiency virus type 1 group M subtype B (isolate Lai) (HIV-1).
   6433..6611    +  LTR            5' LTR (truncated): truncated 5' long terminal repeat (LTR) from HIV-1
   6637..6748    +  polyA_signal   bGH poly(A) signal: bovine growth hormone polyadenylation signal
   6887..6905    -  promoter       T3 promoter: promoter for bacteriophage T3 RNA polymerase
   6950..6966    -  protein_bind   lac operator: The lac repressor binds to the lac operator to inhibit transcription in E. coli. This inhibition can be relieved by adding lactose or isopropyl-β-D-thiogalactopyranoside (IPTG). lac repressor encoded by lacI
   6974..7004    -  promoter       lac promoter: promoter for the E. coli lac operon
   7019..7040    -  protein_bind   CAP binding site: CAP binding activates transcription in the presence of cAMP. E. coli catabolite activator protein
   7053..7145    -  CDS            lacI (fragment): lac repressor; lacI; The lac repressor binds to the lac operator to inhibit transcription in E. coli. This inhibition can be relieved by adding lactose or isopropyl-β-D-thiogalactopyranoside (IPTG).
   7328..7916    -  rep_origin     ori: high-copy-number ColE1/pMB1/pBR322/pUC origin of replication
   8087..8947    -  CDS            AmpR: β-lactamase; bla; confers resistance to ampicillin, carbenicillin, and related antibiotics
   8948..22      -  promoter       AmpR promoter (across the origin): bla
>Addgene plasmid #200502 | pKLV2.2-h7SKgRNA5(AAVS1)-hU6gRNA5(BbsI)-PGKpuroBFP-W | addgene full sequence | sequence record 419505 | Addgene NGS Result
ATAAACAAATAGGGGTTCCGCGCACATTTCCCCGAAAAGTGCCACCTAAATTGTAAGCGTTAATATTTTG
TTAAAATTCGCGTTAAATTTTTGTTAAATCAGCTCATTTTTTAACCAATAGGCCGAAATCGGCAAAATCC
CTTATAAATCAAAAGAATAGACCGAGATAGGGT
[37 nt withheld, positions 174-210]
AAAGAACGTGGACTCCAACGTCAAAGG
[49 nt withheld, positions 238-286]
T
[91 nt withheld, positions 288-378]
G
[124 nt withheld, positions 380-503]
CCCATTCGCCATTCAGGCTGCGCAACTGTTGGGAAGGGCGATCGGTGCGGGCCTCTTCGCTATTACGCCA
GCTGGCGAAAGGGGGATGTGCTGCAAGGCGATTAAGTTGGGTAACGCCAGGGTTTTCCCAGTCACGACGT
TGTAAAACGACGGCCAGTGAGCGCGCGTAATACGACTCACTATAGGGCGAATTGACTAGTACATAACTTA
CGGTAAATGGCCCGCCTGGCTGACCGCCCAACGACCCCCGCCCATTGACGTCAATAATGACGTATGTTCC
CATAGTAACGCCAATAGGGACTTTCCATTGACGTCAATGGGTGGAGTATTTACGGTAAACTGCCCACTTG
GCAGTACATCAAGTGTATCATATGCCAAGTACGCCCCCTATTGACGTCAATGACGGTAAATGGCCCGCCT
GGCATTATGCCCAGTACATGACCTTATGGGACTTTCCTACTTGGCAGTACATCTACGTATTAGTCATCGC
TATTACCATGGTGATGCGGTTTTGGCAGTACATCAATGGGCGTGGATAGCGGTTTGACTCACGGGGATTT
CCAAGTCTCCACCCCATTGACGTCAATGGGAGTTTGTTTTGGCACCAAAATCAACGGGACTTTCCAAAAT
GTCGTAACAACTCCGCCCCATTGACGCAAATGGGCGGTAGGCGTGTACGGTGGGAGGTCTATATAAGCAG
CGCGTTTTGCCTGTACTGGGTCTCTCTGGTTAGACCAGATCTGAGCCTGGGAGCTCTCTGGCTAACTAGG
GAACCCACTGCTTAAGCCTCAATAAAGCTTGCCTTGAGTGCTTCAAGTAGTGTGTGCCCGTCTGTTGTGT
GACTCTGGTAACTAGAGATCCCTCAGACCCTTTTAGTCAGTGTGGAAAATCTCTAGCAGTGGCGCCCGAA
CAGGGACTTGAAAGCGAAAGGGAAACCAGAGGAGCTCTCTCGACGCAGGACTCGGCTTGCTGAAGCGCGC
ACGGCAAGAGGCGAGGGGCGGCGACTGGTGAGTACGCCAAAAATTTTGACTAGCGGAGGCTAGAAGGAGA
GAGATGGGTGCGAGAGCGTCAGTATTAAGCGGGGGAGAATTAGATCGCGATGGGAAAAAATTCGGTTAAG
GCCAGGGGGAAAGAAAAAATATAAATTAAAACATATAGTATGGGCAAGCAGGGAGCTAGAACGATTCGCA
GTTAATCCTGGCCTGTTAGAAACATCAGAAGGCTGTAGACAAATACTGGGACAGCTACAACCATCCCTTC
AGACAGGATCAGAAGAACTTAGATCATTATATAATACAGTAGCAACCCTCTATTGTGTGCATCAAAGGAT
AGAGATAAAAGACACCAAGGAAGCTTTAGACAAGATAGAGGAACAGCAAAACAAAAGTAAGACCACCGCA
CAGCAAGCGGCCGGCCGCGCTGATCTTCAGACCTGGAGGAGGAGATATGAGGGACAATTGGAGAAGTGAA
TTATATAAATATAAAGTAGTAAAAATTGAACCATTAGGAGTAGCACCCACCAAGGCAAAGAGAAGAGTGG
TGCAGAGAGAAAAAAGAGCAGTGGGAATAGGAGCTTTGTTCCTTGGGTTCTTGGGAGCAGCAGGAAGCAC
TATGGGCGCAGCGTCAATGACGCTGACGGTACAGGCCAGACAATTATTGTCTGGTATAGTGCAGCAGCAG
AACAATTTGCTGAGGGCTATTGAGGCGCAACAGCATCTGTTGCAACTCACAGTCTGGGGCATCAAGCAGC
TCCAGGCAAGAATCCTGGCTGTGGAAAGATACCTAAAGGATCAACAGCTCCTGGGGATTTGGGGTTGCTC
TGGAAAACTCATTTGCACCACTGCTGTGCCTTGGAATGCTAGTTGGAGTAATAAATCTCTGGAACAGATT
TGGAATCACACGACCTGGATGGAGTGGGACAGAGAAATTAACAATTACACAAGCTTAATACACTCCTTAA
TTGAAGAATCGCAAAACCAGCAAGAAAAGAATGAACAAGAATTATTGGAATTAGATAAATGGGCAAGTTT
GTGGAATTGGTTTAACATAACAAATTGGCTGTGGTATATAAAATTATTCATAATGATAGTAGGAGGCTTG
GTAGGTTTAAGAATAGTTTTTGCTGTACTTTCTATAGTGAATAGAGTTAGGCAGGGATATTCACCATTAT
CGTTTCAGACCCACCTCCCAACCCCGAGGGGACCCGACAGGCCCGAAGGAATAGAAGAAGAAGGTGGAGA
GAGAGACAGAGACAGATCCATTCGATTAGTGAACGGATCGGCACTGCGTGCGCCAATTCTGCAGACAAAT
GGCAGTATTCATCCACAATTTTAAAAGAAAAGGGGGGATTGGGGGGTACAGTGCAGGGGAAAGAATAGTA
GACATAATAGCAACAGACATACAAACTAAAGAATTACAAAAACAAATTACAAAAATTCAAAATTTTCGGG
TTTATTACAGGGACAGCAGAGATCCAGTTTGGTTAGTACCGGGCCCTACGCGTCTGCAGTATTTAGCATG
CCCCACCCATCTGCAAGGCATTCTGGATAGTGTCAAAACAGCCGGAAATCAAGTCCGTTTATCTCAAACT
TTAGCATTTTGGGAATAAATGATATTTGCTATGCTGGTTAAATTAGATTTTAGTTAAATTTCCTGCTGAA
GCTCTAGTACGATAAGCAACTTGACCTAAGTGTAAAGTTGAGACTTCCTTCAGGTTTATATAGCTTGTGC
GCCGCTTGGGTACCTCGGTCCCTAGTGGCCCCACTGGTTTAAGAGCTATGCTGGAAACAGCATAGCAAGT
TTAAATAAGGCTAGTCCGTTATCAACTTGAAAAAGTGGCACCGAGTCGGTGCTTTTTTTAGCCGAACTGT
TTCACACTCACGCGTCCAAGGTCGGGCAGGAAGAGGGCCTATTTCCCATGATTCCTTCATATTTGCATAT
ACGATACAAGGCTGTTAGAGAGATAATTAGAATTAATTTGACTGTAAACACAAAGATATTAGTACAAAAT
ACGTGACGTAGAAAGTAATAATTTCTTGGGTAGTTTGCAGTTTTAAAATTATGTTTTAAAATGGACTATC
ATATGCTTACCGTAACTTGAAAGTATTTCGATTTCTTGGCTTTATATATCTTGTGGAAAGGACGAAACAC
CGGGTCTTCGAGAAGACACGTTTAAGAGCTATGCTGGAAACAGCATAGCAAGTTTAAATAAGGCTAGTCC
GTTATCAACTTGAAAAAGTGGCACCGAGTCGGTGCTTTTTTTGGATCCAATTCTACCGGGTAGGGGAGGC
GCTTTTCCCAAGGCAGTCTGGAGCATGCGCTTTAGCAGCCCCGCTGGGCACTTGGCGCTACACAAGTGGC
CTCTGGCCTCGCACACATTCCACATCCACCGGTAGGCGCCAACCGGCTCCGTTCTTTGGTGGCCCCTTCG
CGCCACCTTCTACTCCTCCCCTAGTCAGGAAGTTCCCCCCCGCCCCGCAGCTCGCGTCGTGCAGGACGTG
ACAAATGGAAGTAGCACGTCTCACTAGTCTCGTGCAGATGGACAGCACCGCTGAGCAATGGAAGCGGGTA
GGCCTTTGGGGCAGCGGCCAATAGCAGCTTTGCTCCTTCGCTTTCTGGGCTCAGAGGCTGGGAAGGGGTG
GGTCCGGGGGCGGGCTCAGGGGCGGGCTCAGGGGCGGGGCGGGCGCCCGAAGGTCCTCCGGAGGCCCGGC
ATTCTGCACGCTTCAAAAGCGCACGTCTGCCGCGCTGTTCTCCTCTTCCTCATCTCCGGGCCTTTCGACC
TGCATCCATCTAGATCTCGAGCAGCTGAAGCTTACCATGACCGAGTACAAGCCCACGGTGCGCCTCGCCA
CCCGCGACGACGTCCCCAGGGCCGTACGCACCCTCGCCGCCGCGTTCGCCGACTACCCCGCCACGCGCCA
CACCGTCGATCCGGACCGCCACATCGAGCGGGTCACCGAGCTGCAAGAACTCTTCCTCACGCGCGTCGGG
CTCGACATCGGCAAGGTGTGGGTCGCGGACGACGGCGCCGCGGTGGCGGTCTGGACCACGCCGGAGAGCG
TCGAAGCGGGGGCGGTGTTCGCCGAGATCGGCCCGCGCATGGCCGAGTTGAGCGGTTCCCGGCTGGCCGC
GCAGCAACAGATGGAAGGCCTCCTGGCGCCGCACCGGCCCAAGGAGCCCGCGTGGTTCCTGGCCACCGTC
GGCGTCTCGCCCGACCACCAGGGCAAGGGTCTGGGCAGCGCCGTCGTGCTCCCCGGAGTGGAGGCGGCCG
AGCGCGCCGGGGTGCCCGCCTTCCTGGAGACCTCCGCGCCCCGCAACCTCCCCTTCTACGAGCGGCTCGG
CTTCACCGTCACCGCCGACGTCGAGGTGCCCGAAGGACCGCGCACCTGGTGCATGACCCGCAAGCCCGGT
GCCGGCGGCGGGTCCGGAGGAGAGGGCAGAGGAAGTCTCCTAACATGCGGTGACGTGGAGGAGAATCCTG
GCCCAATGAGCGAGCTGATTAAGGAGAACATGCACATGAAGCTGTACATGGAGGGCACCGTGGACAACCA
TCACTTCAAGTGCACATCCGAGGGCGAAGGCAAGCCCTACGAGGGCACCCAGACCATGAGAATCAAGGTG
GTCGAGGGCGGCCCTCTCCCCTTCGCCTTCGACATCCTGGCTACTAGCTTCCTCTACGGCAGCAAGACCT
TCATCAACCACACCCAGGGCATCCCCGACTTCTTCAAGCAGTCCTTCCCTGAGGGCTTCACATGGGAGAG
AGTCACCACATACGAGGACGGGGGCGTGCTGACCGCTACCCAGGACACCAGCCTCCAGGACGGCTGCCTC
ATCTACAACGTCAAGATCAGAGGGGTGAACTTCACATCCAACGGCCCTGTGATGCAGAAGAAAACACTCG
GCTGGGAGGCCTTCACCGAGACGCTGTACCCCGCTGACGGCGGCCTGGAAGGCAGAAACGACATGGCCCT
GAAGCTCGTGGGCGGGAGCCATCTGATCGCAAACATCAAGACCACATATAGATCCAAGAAACCCGCTAAG
AACCTCAAGATGCCTGGCGTCTACTATGTGGACTACAGACTGGAAAGAATCAAGGAGGCCAACAACGAGA
CCTACGTCGAGCAGCACGAGGTGGCAGTGGCCAGATACTGCGACCTCCCTAGCAAACTGGGGCACAAGCT
TAATTGAGCGGCCGCTCAACCTCTGGATTACAAAATTTGTGAAAGATTGACTGGTATTCTTAACTATGTT
GCTCCTTTTACGCTATGTGGATACGCTGCTTTAATGCCTTTGTATCATGCTATTGCTTCCCGTATGGCTT
TCATTTTCTCCTCCTTGTATAAATCCTGGTTGCTGTCTCTTTATGAGGAGTTGTGGCCCGTTGTCAGGCA
ACGTGGCGTGGTGTGCACTGTGTTTGCTGACGCAACCCCCACTGGTTGGGGCATTGCCACCACCTGTCAG
CTCCTTTCCGGGACTTTCGCTTTCCCCCTCCCTATTGCCACGGCGGAACTCATCGCCGCCTGCCTTGCCC
GCTGCTGGACAGGGGCTCGGCTGTTGGGCACTGACAATTCCGTGGTGTTGTCGGGGAAATCATCGTCCTT
TCCTTGGCTGCTCGCCTGTGTTGCCACCTGGATTCTGCGCGGGACGTCCTTCTGCTACGTCCCTTCGGCC
CTCAATCCAGCGGACCTTCCTTCCCGCGGCCTGCTGCCGGCTCTGCGGCCTCTTCCGCGTCTACGCCTTC
GCCCTCAGACGAGTCGGATCTCCCTTTGGGCCGCCTCCCCGCAGGTACCTTTAAGACCAATGACTTACAA
GGCAGCTGTAGATCTTAGCCACTTTTTAAAAGAAAAGGGGGGACTGGAAGGGCTAATTCACTCCCAAAGA
AGTCAAGATCTGCTTTTTGCCTGTACTGGGTCTCTCTGGTTAGACCAGAGTCTCTCTGGTTAGACCAGAT
CTGAGCCTGGGAGCTCTCTGGCTAACTAGGGAACCCACTGCTTAAGCCTCAATAAAGCTTGCCTTGAGTG
CTTCAAGTAGTGTGTGCCCGTCTGTTGTGTGACTCTGGTAACTAGAGATCCCTCAGACCCTTTTAGTCAG
TGTGGAAAATCTCTAGCAGTTTAAACCCGCTGATCAGCCTCGACTGTGCCTTCTAGTTGCCAGCCATCTG
TTGTTTGCCCCTCCCCCGTGCCTTCCTTGACCCTGGAAGGTGCCACTCCCACTGTCCTTTCCTAATAAAA
TGAGGAAATTGCATCGCATTGTCTGAGTAGGTGTCATTCTATTCTGGGGGGTGGGGTGGGGCAGGACAGC
AAGGGGGAGGATTGGGAAGTCAATAGCAGGCATGCTGGGGATGCGGTGGGCTCTATGGGCGGCCGTTAAT
TAAGCTTTTGTTCCCTTTAGTGAGGGTTAATTGCGCGCTTGGCGTAATCATGGTCATAGCTGTTTCCTGT
GTGAAATTGTTATCCGCTCACAATTCCACACAACATACGAGCCGGGAGCATAAAGTGTAAAGCCTGGGGT
GCCTAATGAGTGAGCTAACTCACATTAATTGCGTTGCGCTCACTGCCCGCTTTCCAGTCGGGAAACCTGT
CGTGCCAGCTGCATTAATGAATCGGCCAACGCGCGGGGAGAGGCGGTTTGCGTATTGGGCGCTGTTCCGC
TTCCTCGCTCACTGACTCGCTGCGCTCGGTCGTTCGGCTGCGGCGAGCGGTATCAGCTCACTCAAAGGCG
GTAATACGGTTATCCACAGAATCAGGGGATAACGCAGGAAAGAACATGTGAGCAAAAGGCCAGCAAAAGG
CCAGGAACCGTAAAAAGGCCGCGTTGCTGGCGTTTTTCCATAGGCTCCGCCCCCCTGACGAGCATCACAA
AAATCGACGCTCAAGTCAGAGGTGGCGAAACCCGACAGGACTATAAAGATACCAGGCGTTTCCCCCTGGA
AGCTCCCTCGTGCGCTCTCCTGTTCCGACCCTGCCGCTTACCGGATACCTGTCCGCCTTTCTCCCTTCGG
GAAGCGTGGCGCTTTCTCATAGCTCACGCTGTAGGTATCTCAGTTCGGTGTAGGTCGTTCGCTCCAAGCT
GGGCTGTGTGCACGAACCCCCCGTTCAGCCCGACCGCTGCGCCTTATCCGGTAACTATCGTCTTGAGTCC
AACCCGGTAAGACACGACTTATCGCCACTGGCAGCAGCCACTGGTAACAGGATTAGCAGAGCGAGGTATG
TAGGCGGTGCTACAGAGTTCTTGAAGTGGTGGCCTAACTACGGCTACACTAGAAGAACAGTATTTGGTAT
CTGCGCTCTGCTGAAGCCAGTTACCTTCGGAAAAAGAGTTGGTAGCTCTTGATCCGGCAAACAAACCACC
GCTGGTAGCGGTGGTTTTTTTGTTTGCAAGCAGCAGATTACGCGCAGAAAAAAAGGATCTCAAGAAGATC
CTTTGATCTTTTCTACGGGGTCTGACGCTCAGTGGAACGAAAACTCACGTTAAGGGATTTTGGTCATGAG
ATTATCAAAAAGGATCTTCACCTAGATCCTTTTAAATTAAAAATGAAGTTTTAAATCAATCTAAAGTATA
TATGAGTAAACTTGGTCTGACAGTTACCAATGCTTAATCAGTGAGGCACCTATCTCAGCGATCTGTCTAT
TTCGTTCATCCATAGTTGCCTGACTCCCCGTCGTGTAGATAACTACGATACGGGAGGGCTTACCATCTGG
CCCCAGTGCTGCAATGATACCGCGAGACCCACGCTCACCGGCTCCAGATTTATCAGCAATAAACCAGCCA
GCCGGAAGGGCCGAGCGCAGAAGTGGTCCTGCAACTTTATCCGCCTCCATCCAGTCTATTAATTGTTGCC
GGGAAGCTAGAGTAAGTAGTTCGCCAGTTAATAGTTTGCGCAACGTTGTTGCCATTGCTACAGGCATCGT
GGTGTCACGCTCGTCGTTTGGTATGGCTTCATTCAGCTCCGGTTCCCAACGATCAAGGCGAGTTACATGA
TCCCCCATGTTGTGCAAAAAAGCGGTTAGCTCCTTCGGTCCTCCGATCGTTGTCAGAAGTAAGTTGGCCG
CAGTGTTATCACTCATGGTTATGGCAGCACTGCATAATTCTCTTACTGTCATGCCATCCGTAAGATGCTT
TTCTGTGACTGGTGAGTACTCAACCAAGTCATTCTGAGAATAGTGTATGCGGCGACCGAGTTGCTCTTGC
CCGGCGTCAATACGGGATAATACCGCGCCACATAGCAGAACTTTAAAAGTGCTCATCATTGGAAAACGTT
CTTCGGGGCGAAAACTCTCAAGGATCTTACCGCTGTTGAGATCCAGTTCGATGTAACCCACTCGTGCACC
CAACTGATCTTCAGCATCTTTTACTTTCACCAGCGTTTCTGGGTGAGCAAAAACAGGAAGGCAAAATGCC
GCAAAAAAGGGAATAAGGGCGACACGGAAATGTTGAATACTCATACTCTTCCTTTTTCAATATTATTGAA
GCATTTATCAGGGTTATTGTCTCATGAGCGGATACATATTTGAATGTATTTAGAAAA
